>Addgene plasmid #143814 | TFORF1471 | addgene full sequence | sequence record 396279 | Addgene NGS Result
TTAATGTAGTCTTATGCAATACTCTTGTAGTCTTGCAACATGGTAACGATGAGTTAGCAACATGCCTTAC
AAGGAGAGAAAAAGCACCGTGCATGCCGATTGGTGGAAGTAAGGTGGTACGATCGTGCCTTATTAGGAAG
GCAACAGACGGGTCTGACATGGATTGGACGAACCACTGAATTGCCGCATTGCAGAGATATTGTATTTAAG
TGCCTAGCTCGATACATAAACGGGTCTCTCTGGTTAGACCAGATCTGAGCCTGGGAGCTCTCTGGCTAAC
TAGGGAACCCACTGCTTAAGCCTCAATAAAGCTTGCCTTGAGTGCTTCAAGTAGTGTGTGCCCGTCTGTT
GTGTGACTCTGGTAACTAGAGATCCCTCAGACCCTTTTAGTCAGTGTGGAAAATCTCTAGCAGTGGCGCC
CGAACAGGGACTTGAAAGCGAAAGGGAAACCAGAGGAGCTCTCTCGACGCAGGACTCGGCTTGCTGAAGC
GCGCACGGCAAGAGGCGAGGGGCGGCGACTGGTGAGTACGCCAAAAATTTTGACTAGCGGAGGCTAGAAG
GAGAGAGATGGGTGCGAGAGCGTCAGTATTAAGCGGGGGAGAATTAGATCGCGATGGGAAAAAATTCGGT
TAAGGCCAGGGGGAAAGAAAAAATATAAATTAAAACATATAGTATGGGCAAGCAGGGAGCTAGAACGATT
CGCAGTTAATCCTGGCCTGTTAGAAACATCAGAAGGCTGTAGACAAATACTGGGACAGCTACAACCATCC
CTTCAGACAGGATCAGAAGAACTTAGATCATTATATAATACAGTAGCAACCCTCTATTGTGTGCATCAAA
GGATAGAGATAAAAGACACCAAGGAAGCTTTAGACAAGATAGAGGAAGAGCAAAACAAAAGTAAGACCAC
CGCACAGCAAGCGGCCGCTGATCTTCAGACCTGGAGGAGGAGATATGAGGGACAATTGGAGAAGTGAATT
ATATAAATATAAAGTAGTAAAAATTGAACCATTAGGAGTAGCACCCACCAAGGCAAAGAGAAGAGTGGTG
CAGAGAGAAAAAAGAGCAGTGGGAATAGGAGCTTTGTTCCTTGGGTTCTTGGGAGCAGCAGGAAGCACTA
TGGGCGCAGCGTCAATGACGCTGACGGTACAGGCCAGACAATTATTGTCTGGTATAGTGCAGCAGCAGAA
CAATTTGCTGAGGGCTATTGAGGCGCAACAGCATCTGTTGCAACTCACAGTCTGGGGCATCAAGCAGCTC
CAGGCAAGAATCCTGGCTGTGGAAAGATACCTAAAGGATCAACAGCTCCTGGGGATTTGGGGTTGCTCTG
GAAAACTCATTTGCACCACTGCTGTGCCTTGGAATGCTAGTTGGAGTAATAAATCTCTGGAACAGATTTG
GAATCACACGACCTGGATGGAGTGGGACAGAGAAATTAACAATTACACAAGCTTAATACACTCCTTAATT
GAAGAATCGCAAAACCAGCAAGAAAAGAATGAACAAGAATTATTGGAATTAGATAAATGGGCAAGTTTGT
GGAATTGGTTTAACATAACAAATTGGCTGTGGTATATAAAATTATTCATAATGATAGTAGGAGGCTTGGT
AGGTTTAAGAATAGTTTTTGCTGTACTTTCTATAGTGAATAGAGTTAGGCAGGGATATTCACCATTATCG
TTTCAGACCCACCTCCCAACCCCGAGGGGACCCATGCATTGCATCTCAATTAGTCAGCAACCAGGTGTGG
AAAGTCCCCAGGCTCCCCAGCAGGCAGAAGTATGCAAAGCATGCGTCTCAATTAGTCAGCAACCATAGTC
CCGCCCCTAACTCCGCCCATCCCGCCCCTAACTCCGCCCAGTTCCGCCCATTCTCCGCCCCATGGCTGAC
TAATTTTTTTTATTTATGCAGAGGCCGAGGCCGCCTCGGCCTCTGAGCTATTCCAGAAGTAGTGAGGAGG
CTTTTTTGGAGGCCTAGGCTTTTGCAAAAAGCTTTCTAGAGGTACCACCGGAGCTTACCATGACCGAGTA
CAAGCCCACGGTGCGCCTCGCCACCCGCGACGACGTCCCCAGGGCCGTACGCACCCTCGCCGCCGCGTTC
GCCGACTACCCCGCCACGCGCCACACCGTCGATCCGGACCGCCACATCGAGCGGGTCACCGAGCTGCAAG
AACTCTTCCTCACGCGCGTCGGGCTCGACATCGGCAAGGTGTGGGTCGCGGACGACGGCGCCGCCGTGGC
GGTCTGGACCACGCCGGAGAGCGTCGAAGCGGGGGCGGTGTTCGCCGAGATCGGCCCGCGCATGGCCGAG
TTGAGCGGTTCCCGGCTGGCCGCGCAGCAACAGATGGAAGGCCTCCTGGCGCCGCACCGGCCCAAGGAGC
CCGCGTGGTTCCTGGCCACCGTCGGCGTCTCGCCCGACCACCAGGGCAAGGGTCTGGGCAGCGCCGTCGT
GCTCCCCGGAGTGGAGGCGGCCGAGCGCGCCGGGGTGCCCGCCTTCCTGGAGACCTCCGCGCCCCGCAAC
CTCCCCTTCTACGAGCGGCTCGGCTTCACCGTCACCGCCGACGTCGAGGTGCCCGAAGGACCGCGCACCT
GGTGCATGACCCGCAAGCCCGGTGCCAGTTAACGAATTCTAGATCTTGAGACAAATGGCAGTATTCATCC
ACAATTTTAAAAGAAAAGGGGGGATTGGGGGGTACAGTGCAGGGGAAAGAATAGTAGACATAATAGCAAC
AGACATACAAACTAAAGAATTACAAAAACAAATTACAAAAATTCAAAATTTTCGGGTTTATTACAGGGAC
AGCAGAGATCCACTTTGGCGCCGGCTCGAGGCCTGCAGGTGCAAAGATGGATAAAGTTTTAAACAGAGAG
GAATCTTTGCAGCTAATGGACCTTCTAGGTCTTGAAAGGAGTGGGAATTGGCTCCGGTGCCCGTCAGTGG
GCAGAGCGCACATCGCCCACAGTCCCCGAGAAGTTGGGGGGAGGGGTCGGCAATTGAACCGGTGCCTAGA
GAAGGTGGCGCGGGGTAAACTGGGAAAGTGATGTCGTGTACTGGCTCCGCCTTTTTCCCGAGGGTGGGGG
AGAACCGTATATAAGTGCAGTAGTCGCCGTGAACGTTCTTTTTCGCAACGGGTTTGCCGCCAGAACACAG
GTAAGTGCCGTGTGTGGTTCCCGCGGGCCTGGCCTCTTTACGGGTTATGGCCCTTGCGTGCCTTGAATTA
CTTCCACCTGGCTGCAGTACGTGATTCTTGATCCCGAGCTTCGGGTTGGAAGTGGGTGGGAGAGTTCGAG
GCCTTGCGCTTAAGGAGCCCCTTCGCCTCGTGCTTGAGTTGAGGCCTGGCCTGGGCGCTGGGGCCGCCGC
GTGCGAATCTGGTGGCACCTTCGCGCCTGTCTCGCTGCTTTCGATAAGTCTCTAGCCATTTAAAATTTTT
GATGACCTGCTGCGACGCTTTTTTTCTGGCAAGATAGTCTTGTAAATGCGGGCCAAGATCTGCACACTGG
TATTTCGGTTTTTGGGGCCGCGGGCGGCGACGGGGCCCGTGCGTCCCAGCGCACATGTTCGGCGAGGCGG
GGCCTGCGAGCGCGGCCACCGAGAATCGGACGGGGGTAGTCTCAAGCTGGCCGGCCTGCTCTGGTGCCTG
GCCTCGCGCCGCCGTGTATCGCCCCGCCCTGGGCGGCAAGGCTGGCCCGGTCGGCACCAGTTGCGTGAGC
GGAAAGATGGCCGCTTCCCGGCCCTGCTGCAGGGAGCTCAAAATGGAGGACGCGGCGCTCGGGAGAGCGG
GCGGGTGAGTCACCCACACAAAGGAAAAGGGCCTTTCCGTCCTCAGCCGTCGCTTCATGTGACTCCACGG
AGTACCGGGCGCCGTCCAGGCACCTCGATTAGTTCTCGAGCTTTTGGAGTACGTCGTCTTTAGGTTGGGG
GGAGGGGTTTTATGCGATGGAGTTTCCCCACACTGAGTGGGTGGAGACTGAAGTTAGGCCAGCTTGGCAC
TTGATGTAATTCTCCTTGGAATTTGCCCTTTTTGAGTTTGGATCTTGGTTCATTCTCAAGCCTCAGACAG
TGGTTCAAAGTTTTTTTCTTCCATTTCAGGTGTCGTGAGGCTAGCACCGCCACCATGGACGTCCGCCTGT
ACCCCTCGGCGCCCGCGGTGGGCGCGCGGCCCGGGGCCGAGCCGGCCGGCCTGGCGCACCTGGACTATTA
CCACGGCGGCAAGTTTGATGGTGACAGTGCCTACGTGGGGATGAGTGACGGAAACCCAGAGCTCCTGTCA
ACCAGCCAGACCTACAACGGCCAGAGCGAGAACAACGAAGACTATGAGATCCCCCCGATAACACCTCCCA
ACCTCCCGGAGCCATCCCTCCTGCACCTGGGGGACCACGAAGCCAGCTACCACTCGCTGTGCCACGGCCT
CACCCCCAACGGTCTGCTCCCTGCCTACTCCTATCAGGCCATGGACCTCCCAGCCATCATGGTGTCCAAC
ATGCTAGCACAGGACAGCCACCTGCTGTCGGGCCAGCTGCCCACGATCCAGGAGATGGTCCACTCGGAAG
TGGCTGCCTATGACTCGGGCCGGCCCGGGCCCCTGCTGGGTCGCCCGGCAATGCTGGCCAGCCACATGAG
TGCCCTCAGCCAGTCCCAGCTCATCTCGCAGATGGGCATCCGGAGCAGCATCGCCCACAGCTCCCCATCA
CCGCCGGGGAGCAAGTCAGCGACCCCCTCTCCCTCCAGCTCCACTCAGGAAGAGGAGTCGGAAGTGCATT
TCAAGATCTCGGGAGAAAAGAGACCTTCAGCCGACCCAGGAAAAAAGGCCAAGAACCCGAAGAAGAAGAA
AAAGAAGGACCCCAATGAGCCGCAGAAGCCTGTGTCGGCCTACGCACTCTTCTTCAGAGACACTCAGGCC
GCCATCAAGGGTCAGAACCCCAGTGCCACTTTCGGTGACGTGTCCAAAATCGTGGCCTCCATGTGGGACA
GCCTGGGAGAGGAACAGAAGCAGGCCTACAAGAGGAAGACAGAAGCAGCAAAGAAGGAATATCTGAAGGC
CCTGGCAGCCTACCGGGCTAGCCTCGTCTCCAAGAGCTCCCCAGATCAAGGTGAGACCAAGAGCACTCAG
GCAAACCCACCAGCCAAAATGCTCCCACCCAAGCAGCCCATGTATGCCATGCCAGGCCTGGCCTCCTTCC
TGACGCCGTCGGACCTGCAGGCCTTCCGCAGTGGGGCCTCCCCTGCCAGCCTCGCCCGGACGCTGGGCTC
CAAGTCTCTGCTGCCAGGCCTCAGTGCGTCCCCGCCGCCGCCACCCTCCTTCCCGCTCAGCCCCACACTG
CACCAGCAGCTGTCACTGCCCCCTCACGCCCAGGGCGCCCTCCTCAGTCCACCTGTTAGCATGTCCCCAG
CCCCCCAGCCCCCTGTCCTGCCCACCCCCATGGCACTCCAGGTGCAGCTGGCGATGAGCCCCTCACCTCC
AGGGCCACAGGACTTCCCGCACATCTCTGAGTTCCCCAGCAGCTCGGGATCCTGCTCACCTGGCCCATCC
AACCCCACCAGCAGCGGGGACTGGGACAGCAGCTACCCCAGTGGGGAGTGTGGCATCAGCACCTGCAGCC
TGCTCCCCAGGGACAAATCGCTCTACCTCACCTAGTAATGAACTAGTCCGTAACTTGAAAGTATTTCGAT
TTCTTGGCTTTATATATCTTGTGGAAAGGACGACGAGAGCCTGTAGACGGAGCACTTACGCGTTAAGTCG
ACAATCAACCTCTGGATTACAAAATTTGTGAAAGATTGACTGGTATTCTTAACTATGTTGCTCCTTTTAC
GCTATGTGGATACGCTGCTTTAATGCCTTTGTATCATGCTATTGCTTCCCGTATGGCTTTCATTTTCTCC
TCCTTGTATAAATCCTGGTTGCTGTCTCTTTATGAGGAGTTGTGGCCCGTTGTCAGGCAACGTGGCGTGG
TGTGCACTGTGTTTGCTGACGCAACCCCCACTGGTTGGGGCATTGCCACCACCTGTCAGCTCCTTTCCGG
GACTTTCGCTTTCCCCCTCCCTATTGCCACGGCGGAACTCATCGCCGCCTGCCTTGCCCGCTGCTGGACA
GGGGCTCGGCTGTTGGGCACTGACAATTCCGTGGTGTTGTCGGGGAAATCATCGTCCTTTCCTTGGCTGC
TCGCCTGTGTTGCCACCTGGATTCTGCGCGGGACGTCCTTCTGCTACGTCCCTTCGGCCCTCAATCCAGC
GGACCTTCCTTCCCGCGGCCTGCTGCCGGCTCTGCGGCCTCTTCCGCGTCTTCGCCTTCGCCCTCAGACG
AGTCGGATCTCCCTTTGGGCCGCCTCCCCGCGTCGACTTTAAGACCAATGACTTACAAGGCAGCTGTAGA
TCTTAGCCACTTTTTAAAAGAAAAGGGGGGACTGGAAGGGCTAATTCACTCCCAACGAAGACAAGATCTG
CTTTTTGCTTGTACTGGGTCTCTCTGGTTAGACCAGATCTGAGCCTGGGAGCTCTCTGGCTAACTAGGGA
ACCCACTGCTTAAGCCTCAATAAAGCTTGCCTTGAGTGCTTCAAGTAGTGTGTGCCCGTCTGTTGTGTGA
CTCTGGTAACTAGAGATCCCTCAGACCCTTTTAGTCAGTGTGGAAAATCTCTAGCAGTACGTATAGTAGT
TCATGTCATCTTATTATTCAGTATTTATAACTTGCAAAGAAATGAATATCAGAGAGTGAGAGGAACTTGT
TTATTGCAGCTTATAATGGTTACAAATAAAGCAATAGCATCACAAATTTCACAAATAAAGCATTTTTTTC
ACTGCATTCTAGTTGTGGTTTGTCCAAACTCATCAATGTATCTTATCATGTCTGGCTCTAGCTATCCCGC
CCCTAACTCCGCCCATCCCGCCCCTAACTCCGCCCAGTTCCGCCCATTCTCCGCCCCATGGCTGACTAAT
TTTTTTTATTTATGCAGAGGCCGAGGCCGCCTCGGCCTCTGAGCTATTCCAGAAGTAGTGAGGAGGCTTT
TTTGGAGGCCTAGGGACGTACCCAATTCGCCCTATAGTGAGTCGTATTACGCGCGCTCACTGGCCGTCGT
TTTACAACGTCGTGACTGGGAAAACCCTGGCGTTACCCAACTTAATCGCCTTGCAGCACATCCCCCTTTC
GCCAGCTGGCGTAATAGCGAAGAGGCCCGCACCGATCGCCCTTCCCAACAGTTGCGCAGCCTGAATGGCG
AATGGG
[124 nt withheld, positions 7217-7340]
C
[91 nt withheld, positions 7342-7432]
A
[49 nt withheld, positions 7434-7482]
CCTTTGACGTTGGAGTCCACGTTCTTT
[37 nt withheld, positions 7510-7546]
ACCCTATCTCGGTCTATTCTTTTGATTTATAAGGGATTTTGCCGATTTCGGCCTATTGGTTAAAAAATGA
GCTGATTTAACAAAAATTTAACGCGAATTTTAACAAAATATTAACGCTTACAATTTAGGTGGCACTTTTC
GGGGAAATGTGCGCGGAACCCCTATTTGTTTATTTTTCTAAATACATTCAAATATGTATCCGCTCATGAG
ACAATAACCCTGATAAATGCTTCAATAATATTGAAAAAGGAAGAGTATGAGTATTCAACATTTCCGTGTC
GCCCTTATTCCCTTTTTTGCGGCATTTTGCCTTCCTGTTTTTGCTCACCCAGAAACGCTGGTGAAAGTAA
AAGATGCTGAAGATCAGTTGGGTGCACGAGTGGGTTACATCGAACTGGATCTCAACAGCGGTAAGATCCT
TGAGAGTTTTCGCCCCGAAGAACGTTTTCCAATGATGAGCACTTTTAAAGTTCTGCTATGTGGCGCGGTA
TTATCCCGTATTGACGCCGGGCAAGAGCAACTCGGTCGCCGCATACACTATTCTCAGAATGACTTGGTTG
AGTACTCACCAGTCACAGAAAAGCATCTTACGGATGGCATGACAGTAAGAGAATTATGCAGTGCTGCCAT
AACCATGAGTGATAACACTGCGGCCAACTTACTTCTGACAACGATCGGAGGACCGAAGGAGCTAACCGCT
TTTTTGCACAACATGGGGGATCATGTAACTCGCCTTGATCGTTGGGAACCGGAGCTGAATGAAGCCATAC
CAAACGACGAGCGTGACACCACGATGCCTGTAGCAATGGCAACAACGTTGCGCAAACTATTAACTGGCGA
ACTACTTACTCTAGCTTCCCGGCAACAATTAATAGACTGGATGGAGGCGGATAAAGTTGCAGGACCACTT
CTGCGCTCGGCCCTTCCGGCTGGCTGGTTTATTGCTGATAAATCTGGAGCCGGTGAGCGTGGGTCTCGCG
GTATCATTGCAGCACTGGGGCCAGATGGTAAGCCCTCCCGTATCGTAGTTATCTACACGACGGGGAGTCA
GGCAACTATGGATGAACGAAATAGACAGATCGCTGAGATAGGTGCCTCACTGATTAAGCATTGGTAACTG
TCAGACCAAGTTTACTCATATATACTTTAGATTGATTTAAAACTTCATTTTTAATTTAAAAGGATCTAGG
TGAAGATCCTTTTTGATAATCTCATGACCAAAATCCCTTAACGTGAGTTTTCGTTCCACTGAGCGTCAGA
CCCCGTAGAAAAGATCAAAGGATCTTCTTGAGATCCTTTTTTTCTGCGCGTAATCTGCTGCTTGCAAACA
AAAAAACCACCGCTACCAGCGGTGGTTTGTTTGCCGGATCAAGAGCTACCAACTCTTTTTCCGAAGGTAA
CTGGCTTCAGCAGAGCGCAGATACCAAATACTGTTCTTCTAGTGTAGCCGTAGTTAGGCCACCACTTCAA
GAACTCTGTAGCACCGCCTACATACCTCGCTCTGCTAATCCTGTTACCAGTGGCTGCTGCCAGTGGCGAT
AAGTCGTGTCTTACCGGGTTGGACTCAAGACGATAGTTACCGGATAAGGCGCAGCGGTCGGGCTGAACGG
GGGGTTCGTGCACACAGCCCAGCTTGGAGCGAACGACCTACACCGAACTGAGATACCTACAGCGTGAGCT
ATGAGAAAGCGCCACGCTTCCCGAAGGGAGAAAGGCGGACAGGTATCCGGTAAGCGGCAGGGTCGGAACA
GGAGAGCGCACGAGGGAGCTTCCAGGGGGAAACGCCTGGTATCTTTATAGTCCTGTCGGGTTTCGCCACC
TCTGACTTGAGCGTCGATTTTTGTGATGCTCGTCAGGGGGGCGGAGCCTATGGAAAAACGCCAGCAACGC
GGCCTTTTTACGGTTCCTGGCCTTTTGCTGGCCTTTTGCTCACATGTTCTTTCCTGCGTTATCCCCTGAT
TCTGTGGATAACCGTATTACCGCCTTTGAGTGAGCTGATACCGCTCGCCGCAGCCGAACGACCGAGCGCA
GCGAGTCAGTGAGCGAGGAAGCGGAAGAGCGCCCAATACGCAAACCGCCTCTCCCCGCGCGTTGGCCGAT
TCATTAATGCAGCTGGCACGACAGGTTTCCCGACTGGAAAGCGGGCAGTGAGCGCAACGCAATTAATGTG
AGTTAGCTCACTCATTAGGCACCCCAGGCTTTACACTTTATGCTTCCGGCTCGTATGTTGTGTGGAATTG
TGAGCGGATAACAATTTCACACAGGAAACAGCTATGACCATGATTACGCCAAGCGCGCAATTAACCCTCA
CTAAAGGGAACAAAAGCTGGAGCTGCAAGC
Features (pLannotate 1.2.2; 32 found; start..end, strand, type, name):
      5..231     +  promoter       RSV promoter: Rous sarcoma virus enhancer/promoter
    232..412     +  LTR            5' LTR (truncated): truncated 5' long terminal repeat (LTR) from HIV-1
    459..584     +  misc_feature   HIV-1 Ψ: packaging signal of human immunodeficiency virus type 1
    568..931     +  CDS            HIV-1 gag (fragment): gag protein from human immunodeficiency virus 1; gag
   1077..1310    +  misc_feature   RRE: The Rev response element (RRE) of HIV-1 allows for Rev-dependent mRNA export from the nucleus to the cytoplasm.
   1687..1713    +  CDS            Rev (fragment): human immunodeficiency virus 1 (HIV-1) Rev protein; rev; enhances nuclear export of unspliced and incompletely spliced viral mRNAs
   1720..1743    +  promoter       SV40 promoter (fragment): SV40 early promoter
   1744..1815    +  promoter       SV40 promoter (fragment): SV40 enhancer and early promoter
   1839..1974    +  rep_origin     SV40 ori: SV40 origin of replication
   2020..2616    +  CDS            PuroR (fragment): puromycin N-acetyltransferase; pac from Streptomyces; confers resistance to puromycin
   2665..2782    +  misc_feature   cPPT/CTS: central polypurine tract and central termination sequence of HIV-1
   2847..2913    +  CDS            small t antigen (fragment): SV40 (simian virus 40) small t antigen
   2920..4098    +  promoter       EF-1α promoter: strong constitutive promoter for human elongation factor EF-1α
   4164..4184    +  promoter       rpsL promoter (fragment): promoter for the Cellulomonas flavigena ribosomal protein S12 gene
   4211..5632    +  CDS            TOX2: TOX2_HUMAN - Also known as C20orf100, GCX1. Experimental evidence at protein level: Swiss-Prot protein existence level 1. Putative transcriptional activator involved in the hypothalamo-pituitary-gonadal system. From Homo sapiens (Human).
   5648..5701    +  promoter       U6 promoter (fragment): RNA polymerase III promoter for human U6 snRNA
   5743..6331    +  misc_feature   WPRE: woodchuck hepatitis virus posttranscriptional regulatory element
   6382..6401    +  misc_feature   cPPT/CTS (fragment): central polypurine tract and central termination sequence of HIV-1
   6403..6636    +  LTR            3' LTR (ΔU3): self-inactivating 3' long terminal repeat (LTR) from HIV-1
   6714..6835    +  polyA_signal   SV40 poly(A) signal: SV40 polyadenylation signal
   6875..7010    +  rep_origin     SV40 ori: SV40 origin of replication
   7031..7049    -  promoter       T7 promoter: promoter for bacteriophage T7 RNA polymerase
   7057..7212    +  CDS            lacZα (fragment): LacZα fragment of β-galactosidase; lacZ fragment
   7217..7645    +  rep_origin     f1 ori (sequence partly withheld): f1 bacteriophage origin of replication; arrow indicates direction of (+) strand synthesis
   7698..7802    +  promoter       AmpR promoter: bla
   7803..8663    +  CDS            AmpR: β-lactamase; bla; confers resistance to ampicillin, carbenicillin, and related antibiotics
   8834..9422    +  rep_origin     ori: high-copy-number ColE1/pMB1/pBR322/pUC origin of replication
   9605..9697    +  CDS            lacI (fragment): lac repressor; lacI; The lac repressor binds to the lac operator to inhibit transcription in E. coli. This inhibition can be relieved by adding lactose or isopropyl-β-D-thiogalactopyranoside (IPTG).
   9710..9731    +  protein_bind   CAP binding site: CAP binding activates transcription in the presence of cAMP. E. coli catabolite activator protein
   9746..9776    +  promoter       lac promoter: promoter for the E. coli lac operon
   9784..9800    +  protein_bind   lac operator: The lac repressor binds to the lac operator to inhibit transcription in E. coli. This inhibition can be relieved by adding lactose or isopropyl-β-D-thiogalactopyranoside (IPTG). lac repressor encoded by lacI
   9845..9863    +  promoter       T3 promoter: promoter for bacteriophage T3 RNA polymerase
