[The description below was written by a language model from this plasmid's Addgene catalogue record and pLannotate feature annotations shown in this document.]
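Description:
TFORF1471 is a lentiviral mammalian expression plasmid built on the pLX_TRC317 backbone that carries the human transcription factor TOX2 as an overexpression ORF. It belongs to a large barcoded transcription factor ORF collection in which each clone has a unique 24-bp barcode, so that the factor delivered to a cell can be identified by sequencing in pooled screens. In bacteria the plasmid is maintained through a high-copy ColE1/pUC-type origin with ampicillin resistance (AmpR), and it also retains an f1 origin and remnants of a lac/T7/T3 cloning region. The depositor warns that the plasmid can recombine, as is common for LTR-containing vectors.

The viral portion follows a third-generation, self-inactivating layout. An RSV promoter drives a truncated HIV-1 5' LTR, followed by the Ψ packaging signal with a short gag fragment, the Rev response element, a cPPT/CTS and a ΔU3 3' LTR with a downstream SV40 polyadenylation signal. Between the LTRs there are two expression units. An SV40 early promoter and origin region drives puromycin N-acetyltransferase for selecting transduced cells, and the strong constitutive EF-1α promoter drives the TOX2 coding sequence. A WPRE downstream of the ORF enhances transcript stability and expression. The barcode itself is not annotated in the feature table, so its exact position is not stated. Several short hits, such as the rpsL and U6 promoter fragments flanking the ORF, are probably incidental matches to linker or priming sequences rather than functional elements. The construct is intended for packaging into lentivirus to force TOX2 expression in mammalian cells, for example in directed differentiation screens.
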