Addgene plasmid #143814: TFORF1471
Purpose: Lentiviral vector for overexpressing transcription factor ORFs with unique 24-bp barcodes. Barcodes facilitate identification of transcription factors in pooled screens.
Depositing lab: Feng Zhang. Depositing organization: Broad Institute. Publication: A transcription factor atlas of directed differentiation. Joung J, Ma S, Tay T, Geiger-Schuller KR, Kirchgatterer PC, Verdine VK, Guo B, Arias-Garcia MA, Allen WE, Singh A, Kuksenko O, Abudayyeh OO, Gootenberg JS, Fu Z, Macrae RK, Buenrostro JD, Regev A, Zhang F. Cell. 2023 Jan 5;186(1):209-229.e26. doi: 10.1016/j.cell.2022.11.026. PubMed 36608654.
Backbone
  Vector backbone: pLX_TRC317
  Backbone manufacturer: Broad Institute Genetic Perturbation Platform
  Backbone size w/o insert (bp): 8264
  Vector type: Mammalian Expression, Lentiviral
  Selectable markers: Puromycin
Growth in bacteria
  Bacterial resistance: Ampicillin, 100 μg/mL
  Growth temperature: 37°C
  Growth strain: NEB Stable
  Copy number: High Copy
Gene/Insert
  Gene/Insert name: TOX2
  Species: H. sapiens (human)
  Insert size (bp): 1622
  Entrez Gene: TOX2 (a.k.a. GCX-1, MGC15880, C20orf100, dJ495O3.1, dJ1108D11.2)
  Promoter: EF1a
  Cloning method: Unknown
  Sequencing primers: 5′ GGGTGGAGACTGAAGTTAGGCCAG; 3′ CACATAGCGTAAAAGGAGCAACATAG
Terms and licenses: Academic/Nonprofit Terms; Industry Terms: Not Available to Industry
Depositor comments: NM_001098797,ENST00000341197 . The transcription factor ORF portion of this plasmid was synthesized by Genewiz. Please test multiple small colonies in case of plasmid recombination. To make this collection available in a timely manner, a portion of this collection was not fully sequenced by Addgene. If an Addgene verified full plasmid sequence is not available, please contact us prior to placing an order to request the full sequence.
How to cite: TFORF1471 was a gift from Feng Zhang (Addgene plasmid # 143814 ; http://n2t.net/addgene:143814 ; RRID:Addgene_143814)
