>Addgene plasmid #143814 | TFORF1471 | depositor partial sequence | sequence record 283569 | Insert
ACCGCCACCATGGACGTCCGCCTGTACCCCTCGGCGCCCGCGGTGGGCGCGCGGCCCGGGGCCGAGCCGG
CCGGCCTGGCGCACCTGGACTATTACCACGGCGGCAAGTTTGATGGTGACAGTGCCTACGTGGGGATGAG
TGACGGAAACCCAGAGCTCCTGTCAACCAGCCAGACCTACAACGGCCAGAGCGAGAACAACGAAGACTAT
GAGATCCCCCCGATAACACCTCCCAACCTCCCGGAGCCATCCCTCCTGCACCTGGGGGACCACGAAGCCA
GCTACCACTCGCTGTGCCACGGCCTCACCCCCAACGGTCTGCTCCCTGCCTACTCCTATCAGGCCATGGA
CCTCCCAGCCATCATGGTGTCCAACATGCTAGCACAGGACAGCCACCTGCTGTCGGGCCAGCTGCCCACG
ATCCAGGAGATGGTCCACTCGGAAGTGGCTGCCTATGACTCGGGCCGGCCCGGGCCCCTGCTGGGTCGCC
CGGCAATGCTGGCCAGCCACATGAGTGCCCTCAGCCAGTCCCAGCTCATCTCGCAGATGGGCATCCGGAG
CAGCATCGCCCACAGCTCCCCATCACCGCCGGGGAGCAAGTCAGCGACCCCCTCTCCCTCCAGCTCCACT
CAGGAAGAGGAGTCGGAAGTGCATTTCAAGATCTCGGGAGAAAAGAGACCTTCAGCCGACCCAGGAAAAA
AGGCCAAGAACCCGAAGAAGAAGAAAAAGAAGGACCCCAATGAGCCGCAGAAGCCTGTGTCGGCCTACGC
ACTCTTCTTCAGAGACACTCAGGCCGCCATCAAGGGTCAGAACCCCAGTGCCACTTTCGGTGACGTGTCC
AAAATCGTGGCCTCCATGTGGGACAGCCTGGGAGAGGAACAGAAGCAGGCCTACAAGAGGAAGACAGAAG
CAGCAAAGAAGGAATATCTGAAGGCCCTGGCAGCCTACCGGGCTAGCCTCGTCTCCAAGAGCTCCCCAGA
TCAAGGTGAGACCAAGAGCACTCAGGCAAACCCACCAGCCAAAATGCTCCCACCCAAGCAGCCCATGTAT
GCCATGCCAGGCCTGGCCTCCTTCCTGACGCCGTCGGACCTGCAGGCCTTCCGCAGTGGGGCCTCCCCTG
CCAGCCTCGCCCGGACGCTGGGCTCCAAGTCTCTGCTGCCAGGCCTCAGTGCGTCCCCGCCGCCGCCACC
CTCCTTCCCGCTCAGCCCCACACTGCACCAGCAGCTGTCACTGCCCCCTCACGCCCAGGGCGCCCTCCTC
AGTCCACCTGTTAGCATGTCCCCAGCCCCCCAGCCCCCTGTCCTGCCCACCCCCATGGCACTCCAGGTGC
AGCTGGCGATGAGCCCCTCACCTCCAGGGCCACAGGACTTCCCGCACATCTCTGAGTTCCCCAGCAGCTC
GGGATCCTGCTCACCTGGCCCATCCAACCCCACCAGCAGCGGGGACTGGGACAGCAGCTACCCCAGTGGG
GAGTGTGGCATCAGCACCTGCAGCCTGCTCCCCAGGGACAAATCGCTCTACCTCACCTAGTAATGAACTA
GTCCGTAACTTGAAAGTATTTCGATTTCTTGGCTTTATATATCTTGTGGAAAGGACGACGAGAGCCTGTA
GACGGAGCACTT
