>Addgene plasmid #143814 | TFORF1471 | depositor partial sequence | sequence record 283570 | Barcode
CGAGAGCCTGTAGACGGAGCACTT
